>Addgene plasmid #173373 | RVD-GT6 | addgene full sequence | sequence record 361549 | Addgene NGS Result
CAGCAGATTACGCGCAGAAAAAAAGGATCTCAAGAAGATCCTTTGATCTTTTCTACGGGGTCTGACGCTC
AGTGGAACGACGCGTAACTCACGTTAAGGGATTTTGGTCATGGGTGGCTCGACCAGATATGGTCTCAGGC
TATCGCTACAACTTGCTCGGGCGTCAGGCCGTGGGCTTGACAGAGAACTGGTAGAAGGCGCTGAACAGTC
TCAAGAGCCTGTTTGCCACCCCCATTACTAGCAATCGCTACAACTTGCTCCGGAGTCAGACCGTGGGCTT
GACAGAGAACTGGCAGTAGGCGCTGTACGGTTTCAAGAGCCTGTTTGCCACCATTGTTACTAGCAATCCG
AGACCAGCTTTGGTCTAGAGGAGGCATGATGATATATTTTTATCTTGTGCAATGTAACATCAGAGATTTT
GAGACACGGGCCAGAGCTGCCAGGAAACAGCTATGACCATGTAATACGACTCACTATAGGGGATATTTTA
TTTTCTCCCAATCAGGCTTGATCCCCAGTAAGTCAAAAAATAGCTCGACATACTGTTCTTCCCCGATCAA
GGGTTGGTTTGCGCATTCACAGTTCTCCGCAAGAATTGATTGGCTCCAATTCTTGGAGTGGTGAATCCGT
TAGCGAGGTGCCGCCGGCTTCCATTCAGGTCGAGGTGGCCCGGCTCCATGCACCGCGACGCAACGCGGGG
AGGCAGACAAGGTATAGGGCGGCGCCTACAATCCATGCCAACCCGTTCCATGTGCTCGCCGAGGCGGCAT
AAATCGCCGTGACGATCAGCGGTCCAATGATCGAAGTTAGGCTGGTAAGAGCCGCGAGCGATCCTTGAAG
CTGTCCCTGATGGTCGTCATCTACCTGCCTGGACAGCATGGCCTGCAACGCGGGCATCCCGATGCCGCCG
GAAGCGAGAAGAATCATAATGGGGAAGGCCATCCAGCCTCGCGTCGCGAACGCCAGCAAGACGTAGCCCA
GCGCGTCGGCCGCCATGCCGGCGATAATGGCCTGCTTCTCGCCGAAACGTTTGGTGGCGGGACCAGTGAC
GAAGGCTTGAGCGAGGGCGTGCAAGATTCCGAATACCGCAAGCGACAGGCCGATCATCGTCGCGCTCCAG
CGAAAGCGGTCCTCGCCGAAAATGACCCAGAGCGCTGCCGGCACCTGTCCTACGAGTTGCATGATAAAGA
AGACAGTCATAAGTGCGGCGACGATAGTCATGCCCCGCGCCCACCGGAAGGAGCTGACTGGGTTGAAGGC
TCTCAAGGGCATGGGTCGGCGCTCTCCCTTATGCGACTCCTGCATTAGGAAGCAGCCCAGTAGTAGGTTG
AGGCCGTTGAGCACCGCCGCCGCAAGGAATGGTGCATGTAAGGAGATGGCGCCCAACAGTCCCCCGGCCA
CGGGGCCTGCCACCATACCCACGCCGAAACAAGCGCTCATGAGCCCGAAGTGGCGAGCCCGATCTTCCCC
ATCGGTGATGTCGGCGATATAGGCGCCAGCAACCGCACCTGTGGCGCCGGTGATGCCGGCCACGATGCGT
CCGGCGTAGAGAATCCACAGGACGGGTGTGGTCGCCATGATCGCGTAGTCGATAGTGGCTCCAAGTAGCG
AAGCGAGCAGGACTGGGCGGCGGCCAAAGCGGTCGGACAGTGCTCCGAGAACGGGTGCGCATAGAAATTG
CATCAACGCATATAGCGCTAGCAGCACGCCATAGTGACTGGCGATGCTGTCGGAATGGACGATATCCCGC
AAGAGGCCCGGCAGTACCGGCATAACCAAGCCTATGCCTACAGCATCCAGGGTGACGGTGCCGAGGATGA
CGATGAGCGCATTGTTAGATTTCATACACGGTGCCTGACTGCGTTAGCAATTTAACTGTGATAAACTACC
GCATTAAAGCTAATCGATGATAAGCTGTCAAACATGAGAATTAATTCATGTTCTTTCCTGCGTTATCCCC
TGATTCTGTGGATAACGCAGGAAAGAACATGTGAGCAAAAGGCCAGCAAAAGGCCAGGAACCGTAAAAAG
GCCGCGTTGCTGGCGTTTTTCCATAGGCTCCGCCCCCCTGACGAGCATCACAAAAATCGACGCTCAAGTC
AGAGGTGGCGAAACCCGACAGGACTATAAAGATACCAGGCGTTTCCCCCTGGAAGCTCCCTCGTGCGCTC
TCCTGTTCCGACCCTGCCGCTTACCGGATACCTGTCCGCCTTTCTCCCTTCGGGAAGCGTGGCGCTTTCT
CATAGCTCACGCTGTAGGTATCTCAGTTCGGTGTAGGTCGTTCGCTCCAAGCTGGGCTGTGTGCACGAAC
CCCCCGTTCAGCCCGACCGCTGCGCCTTATCCGGTAACTATCGTCTTGAGTCCAACCCGGTAAGACACGA
CTTATCGCCACTGGCAGCAGCCACTGGTAACAGGATTAGCAGAGCGAGGTATGTAGGCGGTGCTACAGAG
TTCTTGAAGTGGTGGCCTAACTACGGCTACACTAGAAGAACAGTATTTGGTATCTGCGCTCTGCTGAAGC
CAGTTACCTTCGGAAAAAGAGTTGGTAGCTCTTGATCCGGCAAACAAACCACCGCTGGTAGCGGTGGTTT
TTTTGTTTGCAAG
Features (pLannotate 1.2.2; 6 found; start..end, strand, type, name):
    462..480     +  promoter       T7 promoter: promoter for bacteriophage T7 RNA polymerase
    483..557     -  CDS            KanR (fragment): aminoglycoside phosphotransferase; aphA-3; confers resistance to kanamycin
    655..1845    -  CDS            TcR: tetracycline efflux protein; tet; confers resistance to tetracycline
   1893..1921    -  promoter       tet promoter: E. coli promoter for tetracycline efflux protein gene
   1937..1976    +  rep_origin     RSF ori (fragment): Plasmids containing the RSF 1030 origin of replication can be propagated in E. coli cells that contain additional plasmids with compatible origins.
   2048..33      -  rep_origin     ori (across the origin): high-copy-number ColE1/pMB1/pBR322/pUC origin of replication
