[The description below was written by a language model from this plasmid's Addgene catalogue record and pLannotate feature annotations shown in this document.]
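Description:
RVD-GT6 is a small (about 2.6 kb) bacterial module plasmid from a library used for one-step assembly of custom TALE repeat arrays, such as those in DdCBE mitochondrial base editors and other TALE-based proteins. It is built on a "TetR T vector" backbone, a TA-cloning vector. The vector type is otherwise unspecified in the record, and the plasmid serves as a cloning part rather than an expression construct. It is maintained in E. coli at high copy through a ColE1/pUC-type origin and is selected with tetracycline, using a tetracycline efflux gene driven by its native tet promoter. The annotation also picks up a T7 promoter, a short kanamycin-resistance gene fragment and a fragment resembling the RSF origin. These appear to be backbone remnants and do not provide functional selection or replication.

The insert is a synthetic dimer of two TALE repeats carrying the repeat-variable diresidues NN and NG, placed at the TA site of the vector. In the standard TALE code, NN recognises guanine (with some affinity for adenine) and NG recognises thymine, which matches the "GT" in the plasmid name. The "6" marks this dimer as the unit for position 6 in the ordered array. In such libraries, one dimer plasmid per position is chosen to match the target DNA sequence, and the units are then joined in a fixed order into a recipient vector. The record does not state the enzymes or cloning sites used. The automated feature table does not annotate the RVD insert itself, which presumably lies in the unannotated region upstream of the T7 promoter.
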