Addgene plasmid #173373: RVD-GT6
Purpose: One-step assembly of custom RVD arrays to construct DdCBE, TALE, etc.
Depositing lab: Bin Shen. Depositing organization: Nanjing Medical University. Publication: Precision modeling of mitochondrial diseases in zebrafish via DdCBE-mediated mtDNA base editing. Guo J, Zhang X, Chen X, Sun H, Dai Y, Wang J, Qian X, Tan L, Lou X, Shen B. Cell Discov. 2021 Sep 3;7(1):78. doi: 10.1038/s41421-021-00307-9. PubMed 34480028.
Backbone
  Vector backbone: TetR T vector
  Vector type: Unspecified
Growth in bacteria
  Bacterial resistance: Tetracycline, 10 μg/mL
  Growth temperature: 37°C
  Growth strain: DH5alpha
  Copy number: High Copy
Gene/Insert
  Gene/Insert name: NN-NG dimer RVD at Position6
  Species: Synthetic
  Mutation: no
  Cloning method: Restriction Enzyme; 5′ cloning site Unknown (unknown if destroyed)
Terms and licenses: Academic/Nonprofit Terms; Industry Terms: Not Available to Industry
Depositor comments: RVD is inserted into TA site of TetR T vector
How to cite: RVD-GT6 was a gift from Bin Shen (Addgene plasmid # 173373 ; http://n2t.net/addgene:173373 ; RRID:Addgene_173373)
