>Addgene plasmid #173373 | RVD-GT6 | depositor partial sequence | sequence record 336328 | RVD flanked by two Bsa I sites
GGTCTCGGATTGCTAGTAACAATGGTGGCAAACAGGCTCTTGAAACCGTACAGCGCCTACTGCCAGTTCT
CTGTCAAGCCCACGGTCTGACTCCGGAGCAAGTTGTAGCGATTGCTAGTAATGGGGGTGGCAAACAGGCT
CTTGAGACTGTTCAGCGCCTTCTACCAGTTCTCTGTCAAGCCCACGGCCTGACGCCCGAGCAAGTTGTAG
CGATAGCCTGAGACC
